Addgene plasmid #119188: Desmoplakin I donor only control (F40-based tension sensor)
Purpose: The donor (mTFP1) only control for the F40-based human desmoplakin I tension sensor can be used for bleedthrough calibration and provides the donor only lifetime to determine FRET efficiency.
Depositing lab: Alex Dunn. Publication: Mechanical loading of desmosomes depends on the magnitude and orientation of external stress. Price AJ, Cost AL, Ungewiss H, Waschke J, Dunn AR, Grashoff C. Nat Commun. 2018 Dec 11;9(1):5284. doi: 10.1038/s41467-018-07523-0. PubMed 30538252.
Backbone
  Vector backbone: pSBtet-Pur
  Backbone manufacturer: Eric Kowarz
  Backbone size w/o insert (bp): 5569
  Total vector size (bp): 16228
  Vector type: Mammalian Expression ; Transposon
  Selectable markers: Puromycin
Growth in bacteria
  Bacterial resistance: Ampicillin, 100 μg/mL
  Growth temperature: 37°C
  Growth strain: NEB Stable
  Copy number: High Copy
Gene/Insert
  Gene/Insert name: human Desmoplakin I-[mTFP1-F40-mEYFP(Y67G)] (internal-1945) (alt name: Desmoplakin I donor only control (F40-based tension sensor))
  Species: H. sapiens (human)
  Insert size (bp): 10659
  Mutation: inserted F40-based tension sensor module after aa1945; Y67G in mEYFP to disrupt chromophore formation
  GenBank ID: NM_004415.3
  Entrez Gene: DSP (a.k.a. DCWHKTA, DP)
  Promoter: TCE
  Tag / fusion protein: mTFP1-F40-mEYFP
  Cloning method: Restriction Enzyme; 5′ cloning site SfiI (not destroyed); 3′ cloning site SfiI (not destroyed)
  Sequencing primers: 5′ CCTGGAGCCAATTCCAACTCT; 3′ CACTGCATTCTTGTTGTGGTT
Resource information
  A portion of this plasmid was derived from a plasmid made by: Desmoplakin I-GFP (Addgene, #32227) from Kathleen Green used as a template for Desmoplakin I and pSBtet-Pur (Addgene plasmid #60507) from Eric Kowarz used as a backbone.
Terms and licenses: Academic/Nonprofit Terms; Industry Terms: Not Available to Industry
How to cite: Desmoplakin I donor only control (F40-based tension sensor) was a gift from Alex Dunn (Addgene plasmid # 119188 ; http://n2t.net/addgene:119188 ; RRID:Addgene_119188)
