[The description below was written by a language model from this plasmid's Addgene catalogue record and pLannotate feature annotations shown in this document.]
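Description:
Desmoplakin I donor only control (F40-based tension sensor) is a 16.2 kb mammalian expression plasmid built on pSBtet-Pur, a Sleeping Beauty transposon vector for doxycycline-inducible expression. The catalogue lists it as a transposon vector, although the automated feature table does not annotate the transposon inverted repeats. In bacteria it is maintained through a high-copy ColE1/pUC-type origin and selected with ampicillin (AmpR, β-lactamase under its own promoter). In mammalian cells, selection relies on a puromycin N-acetyltransferase gene that sits directly downstream of a reverse tetracycline transactivator (annotated as rtTA3 with a VP16-derived activation domain). This cassette ends in a bGH polyadenylation signal, and the promoter driving it is not annotated.

The roughly 10.7 kb insert was cloned between two retained SfiI sites. It lies downstream of a tight Tet-responsive promoter (seven tet operators plus a minimal CMV promoter; recorded as TCE in the catalogue) and is followed by an SV40 poly(A) signal. It encodes human desmoplakin I (DSP), the desmosomal plaque protein that anchors intermediate filaments. A tension sensor module, mTFP1-F40-mEYFP, is inserted internally after amino acid 1945. The feature table annotates the whole open reading frame as DSP and does not resolve the fluorescent proteins separately. In this control version the mEYFP acceptor carries a Y67G mutation that prevents chromophore formation, so only the mTFP1 donor fluoresces while the overall architecture of the fusion is preserved.

The construct accompanies the F40-based desmoplakin I FRET tension sensor. It is used for bleedthrough calibration and supplies the donor-only fluorescence lifetime needed to calculate FRET efficiency when measuring mechanical load across desmosomes.
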