Features (pLannotate 1.2.2; 14 found; start..end, strand, type, name):
    295..607     +  promoter       tight TRE promoter: Tet-responsive promoter PTight, consisting of seven tet operator sequences followed by the minimal CMV promoter
   1018..11319   +  CDS            DSP (sequence partly withheld): DESP_HUMAN - Experimental evidence at protein level: Swiss-Prot protein existence level 1. Major high molecular weight protein of desmosomes. Involved in the organization of the desmosomal cadherin-plakoglobin complexes into discrete plasma membrane domains and in the anchoring of intermediate filaments to the desmosomes. From Homo sapiens (Human).
  11404..11485   -  polyA_signal   SV40 poly(A) signal: SV40 polyadenylation signal
  11508..11576   -  CDS            large T antigen (fragment): large T antigen from SV40 (simian virus 40)
  12208..12905   +  CDS            rtTA3 (fragment): reverse tetracycline transactivator 3 activates expression from Tet-responsive promoters in the presence of doxycycline
  12835..12945   +  CDS            VP48: 3 tandem repeats of the minimal activation domain of herpes simplex virus VP16 (Cheng et al., 2013)
  13015..13614   +  CDS            PuroR: puromycin N-acetyltransferase; pac from Streptomyces alboniger; confers resistance to puromycin
  13675..13899   +  polyA_signal   bGH poly(A) signal: bovine growth hormone polyadenylation signal
  13903..13924   +  promoter       SV40 promoter (fragment): SV40 enhancer and early promoter
  14396..14984   -  rep_origin     ori: high-copy-number ColE1/pMB1/pBR322/pUC origin of replication
  15155..16015   -  CDS            AmpR: β-lactamase; bla; confers resistance to ampicillin, carbenicillin, and related antibiotics
  16016..16120   -  promoter       AmpR promoter: bla
  16147..16197   +  misc_feature   bom (fragment): basis of mobility region from pBR322
  16198..16228   -  rep_origin     M13 ori (fragment): M13 bacteriophage origin of replication; arrow indicates direction of (+) strand synthesis
>Addgene plasmid #119188 | Desmoplakin I donor only control (F40-based tension sensor) | addgene full sequence | sequence record 230532 | Addgene NGS Result
GGATCCCTATACAGTTGAAGTCGGAAGTTTACATACACTTAAGTTGGAGTCATTAAAACTCGTTTTTCAA
CTACTCCACAAATTTCTTGTTAACAAACAATAGTTTTGGCAAGTCAGTTAGGACATCTACTTTGTGCATG
ACACAAGTCATTTTTCCAACAATTGTTTACAGACAGATTATTTCACTTATAATTCACTGTATCACAATTC
CAGTGGGTCAGAAGTTTACATACACTAAGTTCGACTCCTCTGCAGAATGCGGCGATGTTTCGGTAAGGGG
TCCGCTATCTAGACGAGTTTACTCCCTATCAGTGATAGAGAACGTATGTCGAGTTTACTCCCTATCAGTG
ATAGAGAACGATGTCGAGTTTACTCCCTATCAGTGATAGAGAACGTATGTCGAGTTTACTCCCTATCAGT
GATAGAGAACGTATGTCGAGTTTACTCCCTATCAGTGATAGAGAACGTATGTCGAGTTTATCCCTATCAG
TGATAGAGAACGTATGTCGAGTTTACTCCCTATCAGTGATAGAGAACGTATGTCGATTAGGCGTGTACGG
TGGGCGCCTATAAAAGCAGAGCTCGTTTAGTGAACCGTCAGATCGCCTGGAGCCAATTCCAACTCTTTTG
CCTTATACCTACTTTCCGTACCACTTCCTACCCTCGAAAGGCCTCTGCGGCCGCGTCAACAGCCCCTGCT
CCTTGGGCCCCTCCATGCCATGCCGTAATCTCTCCCACCCGACCAACACCAACACCCAGCTCCGACGCAG
CTCCTCTGCGCCCTTGCCGCCCTCCGAGCCACAGCTTTCCTCCCGCTCCTGCCCCCGGCCCGTCGCCGTC
TCCGCGCTCGCAGCGGCCTCGGGAGGGCCCAGGTAGCGAGCAGCGACCTCGCGAGCCTTCCGCACTCCCG
CCCGGTTCCCCGGCCGTCCGCCTATCCTTGGCCCCCTCCGCTTTCTCCGCGCCGGCCCGCCTCGCTTATG
CCTCGGCGCTGAGCCGCTCTCCCGATTGCCCGCCGACATGAGCTGCAACGGAGGCTCCCACCCGCGGATC
AACACTCTGGGCCGCATGATCCGCGCCGAGTCTGGCCCGGACCTGCGCTACGAGGTGACCAGCGGCGGCG
GGGGCACCAGCAGGATGTACTATTCTCGGCGCGGCGTGATCACCGACCAGAACTCGGACGGCTACTGTCA
AACCGGCACGATGTCCAGGCACCAGAACCAGAACACCATCCAGGAGCTGCTGCAGAACTGCTCCGACTGC
TTGATGCGAGCAGAGCTCATCGTGCAGCCTGAATTGAAGTATGGAGATGGAATACAACTGACTCGGAGTC
GAGAATTGGATGAGTGTTTTGCCCAGGCCAATGACCAAATGGAAATCCTCGACAGCTTGATCAGAGAGAT
GCGGCAGATGGGCCAGCCCTGTGATGCTTACCAGAAAAGGCTTCTTCAGCTCCAAGAGCAAATGCGAGCC
CTTTATAAAGCCATCAGTGTCCCTCGAGTCCGCAGGGCCAGCTCCAAGGGTGGTGGAGGCTACACTTGTC
AGAGTGGCTCTGGCTGGGATGAGTTCACCAAACATGTCACCAGTGAATGTTTGGGGTGGATGAGGCAGCA
AAGGGCGGAGATGGACATGGTGGCCTGGGGTGTGGACCTGGCCTCAGTGGAGCAGCACATTAACAGCCAC
CGGGGCATCCACAACTCCATCGGCGACTATCGCTGGCAGCTGGACAAAATCAAAGCCGACCTGCGCGAGA
AATCTGCGATCTACCAGTTGGAGGAGGAGTATGAAAACCTGCTGAAAGCGTCCTTTGAGAGGATGGATCA
CCTGCGACAGCTGCAGAACATCATTCAGGCCACGTCCAGGGAGATCATGTGGATCAATGACTGCGAGGAG
GAGGAGCTGCTGTACGACTGGAGCGACAAGAACACCAACATCGCTCAGAAACAGGAGGCCTTCTCCATAC
GCATGAGTCAACTGGAAGTTAAAGAAAAAGAGCTCAATAAGCTGAAACAAGAAAGTGACCAACTTGTCCT
CAATCAGCATCCAGCTTCAGACAAAATTGAGGCCTATATGGACACTCTGCAGACGCAGTGGAGTTGGATT
CTTCAGATCACCAAGTGCATTGATGTTCATCTGAAAGAAAATGCTGCCTACTTTCAGTTTTTTGAAGAGG
CGCAGTCTACTGAAGCATACCTGAAGGGGCTCCAGGACTCCATCAGGAAGAAGTACCCCTGCGACAAGAA
CATGCCCCTGCAGCACCTGCTGGAACAGATCAAGGAGCTGGAGAAAGAACGAGAGAAAATCCTTGAATAC
AAGCGTCAGGTGCAGAACTTGGTAAACAAGTCTAAGAAGATTGTACAGCTGAAGCCTCGTAACCCAGACT
ACAGAAGCAATAAACCCATTATTCTCAGAGCTCTCTGTGACTACAAACAAGATCAGAAAATCGTGCATAA
GGGGGATGAGTGTATCCTGAAGGACAACAACGAGCGCAGCAAGTGGTACGTGACGGGCCCGGGAGGCGTT
GACATGCTTGTTCCCTCTGTGGGGCTGATCATCCCTCCTCCGAACCCACTGGCCGTGGACCTCTCTTGCA
AGATTGAGCAGTACTACGAAGCCATCTTGGCTCTGTGGAACCAGCTCTACATCAACATGAAGAGCCTGGT
GTCCTGGCACTACTGCATGATTGACATAGAGAAGATCAGGGCCATGACAATCGCCAAGCTGAAAACAATG
CGGCAGGAAGATTACATGAAGACGATAGCCGACCTTGAGTTACATTACCAAGAGTTCATCAGAAATAGCC
AAGGCTCAGAGATGTTTGGAGATGATGACAAGCGGAAAATACAGTCTCAGTTCACCGATGCCCAGAAGCA
TTACCAGACCCTGGTCATTCAGCTCCCTGGCTATCCCCAGCACCAGACAGTGACCACAACTGAAATCACT
CATCATGGAACCTGCCAAGATGTCAACCATAATAAAGTAATTGAAACCAACAGAGAAAATGACAAGCAAG
AAACATGGATGCTGATGGAGCTGCAGAAGATTCGCAGGCAGATAGAGCACTGCGAGGGCAGGATGACTCT
CAAAAACCTCCCTCTAGCAGACCAGGGGTCTTCTCACCACATCACAGTGAAAATTAACGAGCTTAAGAGT
GTGCAGAATGATTCACAAGCAATTGCTGAGGTTCTCAACCAGCTTAAAGATATGCTTGCCAACTTCAGAG
GTTCTGAAAAGTACTGCTATTTACAGAATGAAGTATTTGGACTATTTCAGAAACTGGAAAATATCAATGG
TGTTACAGATGGCTACTTAAATAGCTTATGCACAGTAAGGGCACTGCTCCAGGCTATTCTCCAAACAGAA
GACATGTTAAAGGTTTATGAAGCCAGGCTCACTGAGGAGGAAACTGTCTGCCTGGACCTGGATAAAGTGG
AAGCTTACCGCTGTGGACTGAAGAAAATAAAAAATGACTTGAACTTGAAGAAGTCGTTGTTGGCCACTAT
GAAGACAGAACTACAGAAAGCCCAGCAGATCCACTCTCAGACTTCACAGCAGTATCCACTTTATGATCTG
GACTTGGGCAAGTTCGGTGAAAAAGTCACACAGCTGACAGACCGCTGGCAAAGGATAGATAAACAGATCG
ACTTTAGATTATGGGACCTGGAGAAACAAATCAAGCAATTGAGGAATTATCGTGATAACTATCAGGCTTT
CTGCAAGTGGCTCTATGATGCTAAACGCCGCCAGGATTCCTTAGAATCCATGAAATTTGGAGATTCCAAC
ACAGTCATGCGGTTTTTGAATGAGCAGAAGAACTTGCACAGTGAAATATCTGGCAAACGAGACAAATCAG
AGGAAGTACAAAAAATTGCTGAACTTTGCGCCAATTCAATTAAGGATTATGAGCTCCAGCTGGCCTCATA
CACCTCAGGACTGGAAACTCTGCTGAACATACCTATCAAGAGGACCATGATTCAGTCCCCTTCTGGGGTG
ATTCTGCAAGAGGCTGCAGATGTTCATGCTCGGTACATTGAACTACTTACAAGATCTGGAGACTATTACA
GGTTCTTAAGTGAGATGCTGAAGAGTTTGGAAGATCTGAAGCTGAAAAATACCAAGATCGAAGTTTTGGA
AGAGGAGCTCAGACTGGCCCGAGATGCCAACTCGGAAAACTGTAATAAGAACAAATTCCTGGATCAGAAC
CTGCAGAAATACCAGGCAGAGTGTTCCCAGTTCAAAGCGAAGCTTGCGAGCCTGGAGGAGCTGAAGAGAC
AGGCTGAGCTGGATGGGAAGTCGGCTAAGCAAAATCTAGACAAGTGCTACGGCCAAATAAAAGAACTCAA
TGAGAAGATCACCCGACTGACTTATGAGATTGAAGATGAAAAGAGAAGAAGAAAATCTGTGGAAGACAGA
TTTGACCAACAGAAGAATGACTATGACCAACTGCAGAAAGCAAGGCAATGTGAAAAGGAGAACCTTGGTT
GGCAGAAATTAGAGTCTGAGAAAGCCATCAAGGAGAAGGAGTACGAGATTGAAAGGTTGAGGGTTCTACT
GCAGGAAGAAGGCACCCGGAAGAGAGAATATGAAAATGAGCTGGCAAAGGTAAGAAACCACTATAATGAG
GAGATGAGTAATTTAAGGAACAAGTATGAAACAGAGATTAACATTACGAAGACCACCATCAAGGAGATAT
CCATGCAAAAAGAGGATGATTCCAAAAATCTTAGAAACCAGCTTGATAGACTTTCAAGGGAAAATCGAGA
TCTGAAGGATGAAATTGTCAGGCTCAATGACAGCATCTTGCAGGCCACTGAGCAGCGAAGGCGAGCTGAA
GAAAACGCCCTTCAGCAAAAGGCCTGTGGCTCTGAGATAATGCAGAAGAAGCAGCATCTGGAGATAGAAC
TGAAGCAGGTCATGCAGCAGCGCTCTGAGGACAATGCCCGGCACAAGCAGTCCCTGGAGGAGGCTGCCAA
GACCATTCAGGACAAAAATAAGGAGATCGAGAGACTCAAAGCTGAGTTTCAGGAGGAGGCCAAGCGCCGC
TGGGAATATGAAAATGAACTGAGTAAGGTAAGAAACAATTATGATGAGGAGATCATTAGCTTAAAAAATC
AGTTTGAGACCGAGATCAACATCACCAAGACCACCATCCACCAGCTCACCATGCAGAAGGAAGAGGATAC
CAGTGGCTACCGGGCTCAGATAGACAATCTCACCCGAGAAAACAGGAGCTTATCTGAAGAAATAAAGAGG
CTGAAGAACACTCTAACCCAGACCACAGAGAATCTCAGGAGGGTGGAAGAAGACATCCAACAGCAAAAGG
CCACTGGCTCTGAGGTGTCTCAGAGGAAACAGCAGCTGGAGGTTGAGCTGAGACAAGTCACTCAGATGCG
AACAGAGGAGAGCGTAAGATATAAGCAATCTCTTGATGATGCTGCCAAAACCATCCAGGATAAAAACAAG
GAGATAGAAAGGTTAAAACAACTGATCGACAAAGAAACAAATGACCGGAAATGCCTGGAAGATGAAAACG
CGAGATTACAAAGGGTCCAGTATGACCTGCAGAAAGCAAACAGTAGTGCGACGGAGACAATAAACAAACT
GAAGGTTCAGGAGCAAGAACTGACACGCCTGAGGATCGACTATGAAAGGGTTTCCCAGGAGAGGACTGTG
AAGGACCAGGATATCACGCGGTTCCAGAACTCTCTGAAAGAGCTGCAGCTGCAGAAGCAGAAGGTGGAAG
AGGAGCTGAATCGGCTGAAGAGGACCGCGTCAGAAGACTCCTGCAAGAGGAAGAAGCTGGAGGAAGAGCT
GGAAGGCATGAGGAGGTCGCTGAAGGAGCAAGCCATCAAAATCACCAACCTGACCCAGCAGCTGGAGCAG
GCATCCATTGTTAAGAAGAGGAGTGAGGATGACCTCCGGCAGCAGAGGGACGTGCTGGATGGCCACCTGA
GGGAAAAGCAGAGGACCCAGGAAGAGCTGAGGAGGCTCTCTTCTGAGGTCGAGGCCCTGAGGCGGCAGTT
ACTCCAGGAACAGGAAAGTGTCAAACAAGCTCACTTGAGGAATGAGCATTTCCAGAAGGCGATAGAAGAT
AAAAGCAGAAGCTTAAATGAAAGCAAAATAGAAATTGAGAGGCTGCAGTCTCTCACAGAGAACCTGACCA
AGGAGCACTTGATGTTAGAAGAAGAACTGCGGAACCTGAGGCTGGAGTACGATGACCTGAGGAGAGGACG
AAGCGAAGCGGACAGTGATAAAAATGCAACCATCTTGGAACTAAGGAGCCAGCTGCAGATCAGCAACAAC
CGGACCCTGGAACTGCAGGGGCTGATTAATGATTTACAGAGAGAGAGGGAAAATTTGAGACAGGAAATTG
AGAAATTCCAAAAGCAGGCTTTAGAGGCATCTAATAGGATTCAGGAATCAAAGAATCAGTGTACTCAGGT
GGTACAGGAAAGAGAGAGCCTTCTGGTGAAAATCAAAGTCCTGGAGCAAGACAAGGCAAGGCTGCAGAGG
CTGGAGGATGAGCTGAATCGTGCAAAATCAACTCTAGAGGCAGAAACCAGGGTGAAACAGCGCCTGGAGT
GTGAGAAACAGCAAATTCAGAATGACCTGAATCAGTGGAAGACTCAATATTCCCGCAAGGAGGAGGCTAT
TAGGAAGATAGAATCGGAAAGAGAAAAGAGTGAGAGAGAGAAGAACAGTCTTAGGAGTGAGATCGAAAGA
CTCCAAGCAGAGATCAAGAGAATTGAAGAGAGGTGCAGGCGTAAGCTGGAGGATTCTACCAGGGAGACAC
AGTCACAGTTAGAAACAGAACGCTCCCGATATCAGAGGGAGATTGATAAACTCAGACAGCGCTTAATTAA
GGGAAGCGGCGGAACCGGATCGACTAGCGGGGGTAGCGGGGGAAGCACGGGGGGAGGAACTGGCGCCGTG
AGCAAGGGCGAGGAGACCACAATGGGCGTAATCAAGCCCGACATGAAGATCAAGCTGAAGATGGAGGGCA
ACGTGAATGGCCACGCCTTCGTGATCGAGGGCGAGGGCGAGGGCAAGCCCTACGACGGCACCAACACCAT
CAACCTGGAGGTGAAGGAGGGAGCCCCCCTGCCCTTCTCCTACGACATTCTGACCACCGCGTTCGCCTAC
GGCAACAGGGCCTTCACCAAGTACCCCGACGACATCCCCAACTACTTCAAGCAGTCCTTCCCCGAGGGCT
ACTCTTGGGAGCGCACCATGACCTTCGAGGACAAGGGCATCGTGAAGGTGAAGTCCGACATCTCCATGGA
GGAGGACTCCTTCATCTACGAGATACACCTCAAGGGCGAGAACTTCCCCCCCAACGGCCCCGTGATGCAG
AAGAAGACCACCGGCTGGGACGCCTCCACCGAGAGGATGTACGTGCGCGACGGCGTGCTGAAGGGCGACG
TCAAGCACAAGCTGCTGCTGGAGGGCGGCGGCCACCACCGCGTTGACTTCAAGACCATCTACAGGGCCAA
GAAGGCGGTGAAGCTGCCCGACTATCACTTTGTGGACCACCGCATCGAGATCCTGAACCACGACAAGGAC
TACAACAAGGTGACCGTTTACGAGAGCGCCGTGGCCCGCAACTCCACCGACGGCATGGACGAGCTGTACA
AGGGGCCAGGTGGTGCAGGGCCAGGTGGTGCAGGGCCAGGTGGTGCAGGGCCAGGTGGTGCAGGGCCCGG
TGGTGCAGGTCCAGGTGGTGCAGGTCCAGGTGGTGCAGGTCCAGGTGGTGCTATGGTGAGCAAGGGCGAG
GAGCTGTTCACCGGGGTGGTGCCCATCCTGGTCGAGCTGGACGGCGACGTAAACGGCCACAAGTTCAGCG
TGTCCGGCGAGGGCGAGGGCGATGCCACCTACGGCAAGCTGACCCTGAAGTTCATCTGCACCACCGGCAA
GCTGCCCGTGCCCTGGCCCACCCTCGTGACCACCTTCGGCGGCGGCCTGCAGTGCTTCGCCCGCTACCCC
GACCACATGAAGCAGCACGACTTCTTCAAGTCCGCCATGCCCGAAGGCTACGTCCAGGAGCGCACCATCT
TCTTCAAGGACGACGGCAACTACAAGACCCGCGCCGAGGTGAAGTTCGAGGGCGACACCCTGGTGAACCG
CATCGAGCTGAAGGGCATCGACTTCAAGGAGGACGGCAACATCCTGGGGCACAAGCTGGAGTACAACTAC
AACAGCCACAACGTCTATATCATGGCCGACAAGCAGAAGAACGGCATCAAGGTGAACTTCAAGATCCGCC
ACAACATCGAGGACGGCAGCGTGCAGCTCGCCGACCACTACCAGCAGAACACCCCCATCGGCGACGGCCC
CGTGCTGCTGCCCGACAACCACTACCTGAGCTACCAGTCCAAACTGAGCAAAGACCCCAACGAGAAGCGC
GATCACATGGTCCTGCTGGAGTTCGTGACCGCCGCCGGGATCACTCTCGGCATGGACGAGCTGTACAAGG
GCACCGGAGGTGGCACTAGCGGAGGCTCAGGCGGATCGACCTCCGGAACTGGAGGTTCCGGTAGCGGCCG
CCCATATGGGTCCCATCGAGAGACCCAGACTGAGTGTGAGTGG
[738 nt withheld, positions 8584-9321]
AGAAGCATGTCCTTCCAAGGAATCAGACAACCTGTGACCGTCACTGAGCTAGTAGATTCTGGTATATTGA
GACCGTCCACTGTCAATGAACTGGAATCTGGTCAGATTTCTTATGACGAGGTTGGTGAGAGAATTAAGGA
CTTCCTCCAGGGTTCAAGCTGCATAGCAGGCATATACAATGAGACCACAAAACAGAAGCTTGGCATTTAT
GAGGCCATGAAAATTGGCTTAGTCCGACCTGGTACTGCTCTGGAGTTGCTGGAAGCCCAAGCAGCTACTG
GCTTTATAGTGGATCCTGTTAGCAACTTGAGGTTACCAGTGGAGGAAGCCTACAAGAGAGGTCTGGTGGG
CATTGAGTTCAAAGAGAAGCTCCTGTCTGCAGAACGAGCTGTCACTGGGTATAATGATCCTGAAACAGGA
AACATCATCTCTTTGTTCCAAGCCATGAATAAGGAACTCATCGAAAAGGGCCACGGTATTCGCTTATTAG
AAGCACAGATCGCAACCGGGGGGATCATTGACCCAAAGGAGAGCCATCGTTTACCAGTTGACATAGCATA
TAAGAGGGGCTATTTCAATGAGGAACTCAGTGAGATTCTCTCAGATCCAAGTGATGATACCAAAGGATTT
TTTGACCCCAACACTGAAGAAAATCTTACCTATCTGCAACTAAAAGAAAGATGCATTAAGGATGAGGAAA
CAGGGCTCTGTCTTCTGCCTCTGAAAGAAAAGAAGAAACAGGTGCAGACATCACAAAAGAATACCCTCAG
GAAGCGTAGAGTGGTCATAGTTGACCCAGAAACCAATAAAGAAATGTCTGTTCAGGAGGCCTACAAGAAG
GGCCTAATTGATTATGAAACCTTCAAAGAACTGTGTGAGCAGGAATGTGAATGGGAAGAAATAACCATCA
CGGGATCAGATGGCTCCACCAGGGTGGTCCTGGTAGATAGAAAGACAGGCAGTCAGTATGATATTCAAGA
TGCTATTGACAAGGGCCTTGTTGACAGGAAGTTCTTTGATCAGTACCGATCCGGCAGCCTCAGCCTCACT
CAATTTGCTGACATGATCTCCTTGAAAAATGGTGTCGGCACCAGCAGCAGCATGGGCAGTGGTGTCAGCG
ATGATGTTTTTAGCAGCTCCCGACATGAATCAGTAAGTAAGATTTCCACCATATCCAGCGTCAGGAATTT
AACCATAAGGAGCAGCTCTTTTTCAGACACCCTGGAAGAATCGAGCCCCATTGCAGCCATCTTTGACACA
GAAAACCTGGAGAAAATCTCCATTACAGAAGGTATAGAGCGGGGCATCGTTGACAGCATCACGGGTCAGA
GGCTTCTGGAGGCTCAGGCCTGCACAGGTGGCATCATCCACCCAACCACGGGCCAGAAGCTGTCACTTCA
GGACGCAGTCTCCCAGGGTGTGATTGACCAAGACATGGCCACCAGGCTGAAGCCTGCTCAGAAAGCCTTC
ATAGGCTTCGAGGGTGTGAAGGGAAAGAAGAAGATGTCAGCAGCAGAGGCAGTGAAAGAAAAATGGCTCC
CGTATGAGGCTGGCCAGCGCTTCCTGGAGTTCCAGTACCTCACGGGAGGTCTTGTTGACCCGGAAGTGCA
TGGGAGGATAAGCACCGAAGAAGCCATCCGGAAGGGGTTCATAGATGGCCGCGCCGCACAGAGGCTGCAA
GACACCAGCAGCTATGCCAAAATCCTGACCTGCCCCAAAACCAAATTAAAAATATCCTATAAGGATGCCA
TAAATCGCTCCATGGTAGAAGATATCACTGGGCTGCGCCTTCTGGAAGCCGCCTCCGTGTCGTCCAAGGG
CTTACCCAGCCCTTACAACATGTCTTCGGCTCCGGGGTCCCGCTCCGGCTCCCGCTCGGGATCTCGCTCC
GGATCTCGCTCCGGGTCCCGCAGTGGGTCCCGGAGAGGAAGCTTTGACGCCACAGGGAATTCTTCCTACT
CTTATTCCTACTCATTTAGCAGTAGTTCTATTGGGCACTAGGCTAGCGGCCTGTCAGGCCAAGCTTCCAT
CGATAGACATGATAAGATACATTGATGAGTTTGGACAAACCACAACAAGAATGCAGTGAAAAAAATGCTT
TATTTGTGAAATTTGTGATGCTATTGCTTTATTTGTAACCATTATAAGCTGCAATAAACAAGTTAACAAC
AACAATTGCATTCATTTTATGTTTCAGGTTCAGGGGGAGATGTGGGAGGTTTTTTAAAGCAAGTAAAACC
TCTACAAATGTGGTACCTAGGCGAGACCCTGTCTCACAAAATAAAGTAAGCCCGGACTGAGTGCGGAAAG
GCGGGCCTGGCGGGTCTGGTCTCCCCATGCGGGCCACCAGAGGCCCTGCAGCCTTCAGTCGCTTGAAGGG
GTAATGGCGCTTCCACTCACAAACATGGCGGACAGAGCGTGTGAACGAGATGAACAGCCCCTCAAAAATA
TGGCCGCCGAGGCTGGACGGCCGTGCCCCAGCAGCACCGCCTCCGCGCCCCACGTGATCTCTCGCCGGGC
ACAGCGCTGACCGCGGAGGTCCAACCGGAAGAATGTCCGGATTGGACATTCGGAAGAGGGCCCGCCTTCC
CTGGGGAATCTCTGCGCACGCGCAGAACGCTTCGACCAATGAAAACACAGGAAGCCGTCCGCGCAACCGC
GTTGCGTCACTTCTGCCGCCCCTGTTTCAAGGTATATAGCCGTAGACGGAACTTCGCCTTTCTCTCGGCC
TTAGCGCCATTTTTTTGGGTGAGTGTTTTTTGGTTCCTGCGTTGGGATTCCGTGTACAATCCATAGACAT
CTGACCTCGGCACTTAGCATCATCACAGCAAACTAACTGTAGCCTTTCTCTCTTTCCCTGTAGAAACCTC
TGCACCTGAGGCCACCATGTCTAGACTGGACAAGAGCAAAGTCATAAACGGCGCTCTGGAATTACTCAAT
GGAGTCGGTATCGAAGGCCTGACGACAAGGAAACTCGCTCAAAAGCTGGGAGTTGAGCAGCCTACCCTGT
ACTGGCACGTGAAGAACAAGCGGGCCCTGCTCGATGCCCTGCCAATCGAGATGCTGGACAGGCATCATAC
CCACTTCTGCCCCCTGGAAGGCGAGTCATGGCAAGACTTTCTGCGGAACAACGCCAAGTCATTCCGCTGT
GCTCTCCTCTCACATCGCGACGGGGCTAAAGTGCATCTCGGCACCCGCCCAACAGAGAAACAGTACGAAA
CCCTGGAAAATCAGCTCGCGTTCCTGTGTCAGCAAGGCTTCTCCCTGGAGAACGCACTGTACGCTCTGTC
CGCCGTGGGCCACTTTACACTGGGCTGCGTATTGGAGGAACAGGAGCATCAAGTAGCAAAAGAGGAAAGA
GAGACACCTACCACCGATTCTATGCCCCCACTTCTGAGACAAGCAATTGAGCTGTTCGACCGGCAGGGAG
CCGAACCTGCCTTCCTTTTCGGCCTGGAACTAATCATATGTGGCCTGGAGAAACAGCTAAAGTGCGAAAG
CGGCGGGCCGGCCGACGCCCTTGACGATTTTGACTTAGACATGCTCCCAGCCGATGCCCTTGACGACTTT
GACCTTGATATGCTGCCTGCTGACGCTCTTGACGATTTTGACCTTGACATGCTCCCCGGGTCCGGCGCTA
CTAACTTCAGCCTGCTGAAGCAGGCTGGTGACGTCGAGGAGAATCCTGGTCCCATGACCGAGTACAAGCC
CACGGTGCGCCTCGCCACCCGCGACGACGTCCCCAGGGCCGTACGCACCCTCGCCGCCGCGTTCGCCGAC
TACCCCGCCACGCGCCACACCGTCGATCCGGACCGCCACATCGAGCGGGTCACCGAGCTGCAAGAACTCT
TCCTCACGCGCGTCGGGCTCGACATCGGCAAGGTGTGGGTCGCGGACGACGGCGCCGCGGTGGCGGTCTG
GACCACGCCGGAGAGCGTCGAAGCGGGGGCGGTGTTCGCCGAGATCGGCCCGCGCATGGCCGAGTTGAGC
GGTTCCCGGCTGGCCGCGCAGCAACAGATGGAAGGCCTCCTGGCGCCGCACCGGCCCAAGGAGCCCGCGT
GGTTCCTGGCCACCGTCGGCGTCTCGCCCGACCACCAGGGCAAGGGTCTGGGCAGCGCCGTCGTGCTCCC
CGGAGTGGAGGCGGCCGAGCGCGCCGGGGTGCCCGCCTTCCTGGAGACCTCCGCGCCCCGCAACCTCCCC
TTCTACGAGCGGCTCGGCTTCACCGTCACCGCCGACGTCGAGGTGCCCGAAGGACCGCGCACCTGGTGCA
TGACCCGCAAGCCCGGTGCCTGATTCGAAGGCCTGTCGTGAAGCTTGGGGATCAATTCTCTAGAGCTCGC
TGATCAGCCTCGACTGTGCCTTCTAGTTGCCAGCCATCTGTTGTTTGCCCCTCCCCCGTGCCTTCCTTGA
CCCTGGAAGGTGCCACTCCCACTGTCCTTTCCTAATAAAATGAGGAAATTGCATCGCATTGTCTGAGTAG
GTGTCATTCTATTCTGGGGGGTGGGGTGGGGCAGGACAGCAAGGGGGAGGATTGGGAAGACAATAGCAGG
CATGCTGGGGATGCGGTGGGCTCTATGGCTTCTGAGGCGGAAAGAACCAGCTGGGCCTACTAGCTACTCG
GGACCCCTTACCGAAACATCGCCGCATTCTGCAGAGGAGTCGAGTGTATGTAAACTTCTGACCCACTGGG
AATGTGATGAAAGAAATAAAAGCTGAAATGAATCATTCTCTCTACTATTATTCTGATATTTCACATTCTT
AAAATAAAGTGGTGATCCTAACTGACCTAAGACAGGGAATTTTTACTAGGATTAAATGTCAGGAATTGTG
AAAAAGTGAGTTTAAATGTATTTGGCTAAGGTGTATGTAAACTTCCGACTTCAACTGTATAGGGATCCGC
TTCCTCGCTCACTGACTCGCTGCGCTCGGTCGTTCGGCTGCGGCGAGCGGTATCAGCTCACTCAAAGGCG
GTAATACGGTTATCCACAGAATCAGGGGATAACGCAGGAAAGAACATGTGAGCAAAAGGCCAGCAAAAGG
CCAGGAACCGTAAAAAGGCCGCGTTGCTGGCGTTTTTCCATAGGCTCCGCCCCCCTGACGAGCATCACAA
AAATCGACGCTCAAGTCAGAGGTGGCGAAACCCGACAGGACTATAAAGATACCAGGCGTTTCCCCCTGGA
AGCTCCCTCGTGCGCTCTCCTGTTCCGACCCTGCCGCTTACCGGATACCTGTCCGCCTTTCTCCCTTCGG
GAAGCGTGGCGCTTTCTCATAGCTCACGCTGTAGGTATCTCAGTTCGGTGTAGGTCGTTCGCTCCAAGCT
GGGCTGTGTGCACGAACCCCCCGTTCAGCCCGACCGCTGCGCCTTATCCGGTAACTATCGTCTTGAGTCC
AACCCGGTAAGACACGACTTATCGCCACTGGCAGCAGCCACTGGTAACAGGATTAGCAGAGCGAGGTATG
TAGGCGGTGCTACAGAGTTCTTGAAGTGGTGGCCTAACTACGGCTACACTAGAAGAACAGTATTTGGTAT
CTGCGCTCTGCTGAAGCCAGTTACCTTCGGAAAAAGAGTTGGTAGCTCTTGATCCGGCAAACAAACCACC
GCTGGTAGCGGTGGTTTTTTTGTTTGCAAGCAGCAGATTACGCGCAGAAAAAAAGGATCTCAAGAAGATC
CTTTGATCTTTTCTACGGGGTCTGACGCTCAGTGGAACGAAAACTCACGTTAAGGGATTTTGGTCATGAG
ATTATCAAAAAGGATCTTCACCTAGATCCTTTTAAATTAAAAATGAAGTTTTAAATCAATCTAAAGTATA
TATGAGTAAACTTGGTCTGACAGTTACCAATGCTTAATCAGTGAGGCACCTATCTCAGCGATCTGTCTAT
TTCGTTCATCCATAGTTGCCTGACTCCCCGTCGTGTAGATAACTACGATACGGGAGGGCTTACCATCTGG
CCCCAGTGCTGCAATGATACCGCGAGACCCACGCTCACCGGCTCCAGATTTATCAGCAATAAACCAGCCA
GCCGGAAGGGCCGAGCGCAGAAGTGGTCCTGCAACTTTATCCGCCTCCATCCAGTCTATTAATTGTTGCC
GGGAAGCTAGAGTAAGTAGTTCGCCAGTTAATAGTTTGCGCAACGTTGTTGCCATTGCTACAGGCATCGT
GGTGTCACGCTCGTCGTTTGGTATGGCTTCATTCAGCTCCGGTTCCCAACGATCAAGGCGAGTTACATGA
TCCCCCATGTTGTGCAAAAAAGCGGTTAGCTCCTTCGGTCCTCCGATCGTTGTCAGAAGTAAGTTGGCCG
CAGTGTTATCACTCATGGTTATGGCAGCACTGCATAATTCTCTTACTGTCATGCCATCCGTAAGATGCTT
TTCTGTGACTGGTGAGTACTCAACCAAGTCATTCTGAGAATAGTGTATGCGGCGACCGAGTTGCTCTTGC
CCGGCGTCAATACGGGATAATACCGCGCCACATAGCAGAACTTTAAAAGTGCTCATCATTGGAAAACGTT
CTTCGGGGCGAAAACTCTCAAGGATCTTACCGCTGTTGAGATCCAGTTCGATGTAACCCACTCGTGCACC
CAACTGATCTTCAGCATCTTTTACTTTCACCAGCGTTTCTGGGTGAGCAAAAACAGGAAGGCAAAATGCC
GCAAAAAAGGGAATAAGGGCGACACGGAAATGTTGAATACTCATACTCTTCCTTTTTCAATATTATTGAA
GCATTTATCAGGGTTATTGTCTCATGAGCGGATACATATTTGAATGTATTTAGAAAAATAAACAAATAGG
GGTTCCGCGCACATTTCCCCGAAAAGTGCCACCTGATGCGGTGTGAAATACCGCACAGATGCGTAAGGAG
AAAATACCGCATCAGGAAATTGTAAGCGTTAATATTTTGTTAAAATT
